Addgene plasmid #115679: pGM190oriT
Purpose: E. coli-Streptomyces shuttle vector for gene expression
Depositing lab: Günther Muth. Depositing organization: Eberhard Karls Universitaet Tuebingen.
Backbone
  Vector backbone: pSG5
  Vector type: Bacterial Expression
Growth in bacteria
  Bacterial resistance: Kanamycin, 50 μg/mL
  Growth temperature: 37°C
  Growth strain: DH5alpha
  Copy number: High Copy
Gene/Insert
  Gene/Insert name: oriT, aphII, tsr
  Species: Streptomyces
  Promoter: tipA
  Cloning method: Restriction Enzyme; 5′ cloning site unknown (unknown if destroyed); 3′ cloning site unknown (unknown if destroyed)
  Sequencing primers: 5′ M13 Reverse
Terms and licenses: Academic/Nonprofit Terms; Industry Terms: Not Available to Industry
Depositor comments: Mobilizable, stable replicating expression vector for Streptomyces, thiostrepton inducible promoter, aphII, tsr
How to cite: pGM190oriT was a gift from Günther Muth (Addgene plasmid # 115679 ; http://n2t.net/addgene:115679 ; RRID:Addgene_115679)
