[The description below was written by a language model from this plasmid's Addgene catalogue record and pLannotate feature annotations shown in this document.]
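Description:
pGM190oriT is a 7,665 nt E. coli–Streptomyces shuttle vector for gene expression, built on the replicon of the Streptomyces ghanaensis plasmid pSG5. The pSG5 Rep initiator gene supports autonomous replication in Streptomyces. A high-copy ColE1/pUC-type origin allows propagation in E. coli, where the plasmid is maintained under kanamycin selection. Two resistance markers are present. One is the Tn5-derived aminoglycoside phosphotransferase gene aphII (annotated as neo), which is flanked by remnants of the Tn5 transposase and ble genes that reflect its transposon origin. The other is tsr (annotated tsnR, from Streptomyces azureus), the thiostrepton resistance gene commonly used for selection in Streptomyces.

The feature that gives the plasmid its name is an IncP-type origin of transfer. It is accompanied by traJ, which encodes the oriT-recognizing protein, and by a fragment of traI. This region makes the vector mobilizable, so it can be transferred by conjugation when the remaining transfer functions are supplied in trans. The depositor describes the vector as mobilizable and stably replicating.

Expression is driven by the thiostrepton-inducible tipA promoter, according to the catalogue entry. The automated feature table does not annotate this promoter, so its exact position cannot be confirmed from the record. The table does show a pUC18/19-type multiple cloning site bracketed by the phage fd and lambda t0 transcription terminators, an arrangement that would insulate an inserted gene from read-through transcription. The short M13 gene III, M13 gene VIII and P22 C1 hits are probably residual sequence around these terminators rather than functional genes. A lac promoter/operator region with a lacI fragment is also present, carried over from the E. coli cloning vector portion. No gene of interest is recorded, so this is an empty expression vector for inducible gene expression in Streptomyces.
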