Features (pLannotate 1.2.2; 19 found; start..end, strand, type, name):
     21..110     -  CDS            traI (fragment): TRAI6_ECOLX - Experimental evidence at protein level: Swiss-Prot protein existence level 1. The initiation process of transfer DNA synthesis requires the interaction of at least three plasmid-specific components (TraH, I, and J) at the transfer origin resulting in the assembly of a specialised nucleoprotein complex - the relaxosome. Site- and strand-specific cleavage at the transfer origin is dependent on TraI and TraJ. From Escherichia coli.
    148..519     -  CDS            traJ: oriT-recognizing protein; traJ
    552..661     -  oriT           oriT: incP origin of transfer
   1254..1577    +  CDS            tnpA (fragment): TN5P_ECOLX - Also known as tnp. Experimental evidence at protein level: Swiss-Prot protein existence level 1. Mediates transposition of transposon Tn5 by a 'cut and paste' mechanism. First, the monomeric transposase binds the 19 bp inverted DNA repeats flanking the transposon. Then, dimerization of the DNA- bound transposase creates a synaptic DNA complex. After nicking of the first DNA strand, excision of the transposon proceeds through a series of intermediates. The transposase then mediates the insertion of the transposon at a new site by strand transfer. The activity of the wild- type tran
   1609..2400    +  CDS            neo: KKA2_KLEPN - Also known as kan, nptII. Experimental evidence at protein level: Swiss-Prot protein existence level 1. Resistance to kanamycin, neomycin, paromomycin, ribostamycin, butirosin and gentamicin B. From Klebsiella pneumoniae.
   2424..2576    +  CDS            ble (fragment): BLE_KLEPN - Experimental evidence at protein level: Swiss-Prot protein existence level 1. Binding protein with a strong affinity to the bleomycin family of antibiotics. Binds to CL990; an antimitotic-antibiotic compound. From Klebsiella pneumoniae.
   2687..3275    +  rep_origin     ori: high-copy-number ColE1/pMB1/pBR322/pUC origin of replication
   3458..3550    +  CDS            lacI (fragment): lac repressor; lacI; The lac repressor binds to the lac operator to inhibit transcription in E. coli. This inhibition can be relieved by adding lactose or isopropyl-β-D-thiogalactopyranoside (IPTG).
   3563..3584    +  protein_bind   CAP binding site: CAP binding activates transcription in the presence of cAMP. E. coli catabolite activator protein
   3599..3629    +  promoter       lac promoter: promoter for the E. coli lac operon
   3637..3653    +  protein_bind   lac operator: The lac repressor binds to the lac operator to inhibit transcription in E. coli. This inhibition can be relieved by adding lactose or isopropyl-β-D-thiogalactopyranoside (IPTG). lac repressor encoded by lacI
   3734..3862    +  CDS            C1 (fragment): RPC1_BPP22 - Experimental evidence at protein level: Swiss-Prot protein existence level 1. Binds to two promoters, P(RE) and Pa23 and activate transcription from these promoters. From Salmonella phage P22 (Bacteriophage P22).
   3855..3889    -  terminator     lambda t0 terminator: minimal transcription terminator from phage lambda (Scholtissek and Grosse, 1987)
   4060..4116    -  misc_feature   MCS: pUC18/19 multiple cloning site
   4121..4259    -  CDS            M13 gene III (fragment) (sequence withheld): pIII; III; minor coat protein
   4264..4312    -  terminator     fd terminator (sequence withheld): central terminator from bacteriophage fd (Otsuka and Kunisawa, 1982)
   4316..4456    -  CDS            M13 gene VIII (fragment) (sequence withheld): pVIII; VIII; major coat protein
   4655..5461    +  CDS            tsnR: TSNR_STRAJ - Also known as tsr From Streptomyces azureus.
   6027..7469    +  CDS            pSG5 Rep: replication initiator protein from the Streptomyces ghanaensis plasmid pSG5; rep
>Addgene plasmid #115679 | pGM190oriT | addgene full sequence | sequence record 410983 | Addgene NGS Result
GGCCGTCGACGACGACGCGGATCGGTCTTGCCTTGCTCGTCGGTGATGTACTTCACCAGCTCCGCGAAGT
CGCTCTTCTTGATGGAGCGCATGGGGACGTGCTTGGCAATCACGCGCACCCCCCGGCCGTTTTAGCGGCT
AAAAAAGTCATGGCTCTGCCCTCGGGCGGACCACGCCCATCATGACCTTGCCAAGCTCGTCCTGCTTCTC
TTCGATCTTCGCCAGCAGGGCGAGGATCGTGGCATCACCGAACCGCGCCGTGCGCGGGTCGTCGGTGAGC
CAGAGTTTCAGCAGGCCGCCCAGGCGGCCCAGGTCGCCATTGATGCGGGCCAGCTCGCGGACGTGCTCAT
AGTCCACGACGCCCGTGATTTTGTAGCCCTGGCCGACGGCCAGCAGGTAGGCCGACAGGCTCATGCCGGC
CGCCGCCGCCTTTTCCTCAATCGCTCTTCGTTCGTCTGGAAGGCAGTACACCTTGATAGGTGGGCTGCCC
TTCCTGGTTGGCTTGGTTTCATCAGCCATCCGCTTGCCCTCATCTGTTACGCCGGCGGTAGCCGGCCAGC
CTCGCAGAGCAGGATTCCCGTTGAGCACCGCCAGGTGCGAATAAGGGACAGTGAAGAAGGAACACCCGCT
CGCGGGTGGGCCTACTTCACCTATCCTGCCCGGCTGACGCCGTTGGATACACCAAGGAAAGTCTACACGA
ACCCTTTGGCAAAATCCTGTATATCGTGCGAAAAAGGATGGATATACCGAAAAAATCGCTATAATGACCC
CGAAGCAGGGTTATGCAGCGGAAAAGATCCGTCGACCTGCGCGTCCGCCTGCCTGCTTTTGGCCGGCGGG
CCGGGCCGCGGTTGTCCGCCGGGTCGGACCGGTCCCTTGGTCGACCGATGCCTCGGCCACGACGATGCTG
GGCCCGAAGCGGTACGCGACCCGTGCCGGGCCGCAGCGGATCGCGGCAGCAGGAGCTCCCCGCCCGCCAC
GGCTGGCTGGATGGTCGCCTCACGCGCCCGCAGGGGTGACGGCGTGGGTGCGGCGGTCAGCCCCGTGATC
GGGCGTCAGACGGCCGCTGAGGGACCGCGACCACCCCTCCCTTCCCGCCTGCCGTCTTTCACCGCCCGGC
CGGTCCGCAGACGCCGTACGGCCAGGCCACGGAGGATTACGGGCAGATGGCGCCCACCCGGCACCCGGGC
TGGGGCACCCTGGACAGCACGAAGGTCCGCCCCACTCACCGGGGCGGGCCTTCGCGTTGAGCTAGCTTCA
CGCTGCCGCAAGCACTCAGGGCGCAAGGGCTGCTAAAGGAAGCGGAACACGTAGAAAGCCAGTCCGCAGA
AACGGTGCTGACCCCGGATGAATGTCAGCTACTGGGCTATCTGGACAAGGGAAAACGCAAGCGCAAAGAG
AAAGCAGGTAGCTTGCAGTGGGCTTACATGGCGATAGCTAGACTGGGCGGTTTTATGGACAGCAAGCGAA
CCGGAATTGCCAGCTGGGGCGCCCTCTGGTAAGGTTGGGAAGCCCTGCAAAGTAAACTGGATGGCTTTCT
TGCCGCCAAGGATCTGATGGCGCAGGGGATCAAGATCTGATCAAGAGACAGGATGAGGATCGTTTCGCAT
GATTGAACAAGATGGATTGCACGCAGGTTCTCCGGCCGCTTGGGTGGAGAGGCTATTCGGCTATGACTGG
GCACAACAGACAATCGGCTGCTCTGATGCCGCCGTGTTCCGGCTGTCAGCGCAGGGGCGCCCGGTTCTTT
TTGTCAAGACCGACCTGTCCGGTGCCCTGAATGAACTCCAAGACGAGGCAGCGCGGCTATCGTGGCTGGC
CACGACGGGCGTTCCTTGCGCAGCTGTGCTCGACGTTGTCACTGAAGCGGGAAGGGACTGGCTGCTATTG
GGCGAAGTGCCGGGGCAGGATCTCCTGTCATCTCACCTTGCTCCTGCCGAGAAAGTATCCATCATGGCTG
ATGCAATGCGGCGGCTGCATACGCTTGATCCGGCTACCTGCCCATTCGACCACCAAGCGAAACATCGCAT
CGAGCGAGCACGTACTCGGATGGAAGCCGGTCTTGTCGATCAGGATGATCTGGACGAAGAGCATCAGGGG
CTCGCGCCAGCCGAACTGTTCGCCAGGCTCAAGGCGCGGATGCCCGACGGCGAGGATCTCGTCGTGACCC
ATGGCGATGCCTGCTTGCCGAATATCATGGTGGAAAATGGCCGCTTTTCTGGATTCATCGACTGTGGCCG
GCTGGGTGTGGCGGACCGCTATCAGGACATAGCGTTGGCTACCCGTGATATTGCTGAAGAGCTTGGCGGC
GAATGGGCTGACCGCTTCCTCGTGCTTTACGGTATCGCCGCTCCCGATTCGCAGCGCATCGCCTTCTATC
GCCTTCTTGACGAGTTCTTCTGAGCGGGACTCTGGGGTTCGAAATGACCGACCAAGCGACGCCCAACCTG
CCATCACGAGATTTCGATTCCACCGCCGCCTTCTATGAAAGGTTGGGCTTCGGAATCGTTTTCCGGGACG
CCGGCTGGATGATCCTCCAGCGCGGGGATCTCATGCTGGAGTTCTTCGCCCACCCCAAAAGGATCTAGGT
GAAGATCCTTTTTGATAATCTCATGACCAAAATCCCTTAACGTGAGTTTTCGTTCCACTGAGCGTCAGAC
CCCGTAGAAAAGATCAAAGGATCTTCTTGAGATCCTTTTTTTCTGCGCGTAATCTGCTGCTTGCAAACAA
AAAAACCACCGCTACCAGCGGTGGTTTGTTTGCCGGATCAAGAGCTACCAACTCTTTTTCCGAAGGTAAC
TGGCTTCAGCAGAGCGCAGATACCAAATACTGTTCTTCTAGTGTAGCCGTAGTTAGGCCACCACTTCAAG
AACTCTGTAGCACCGCCTACATACCTCGCTCTGCTAATCCTGTTACCAGTGGCTGCTGCCAGTGGCGATA
AGTCGTGTCTTACCGGGTTGGACTCAAGACGATAGTTACCGGATAAGGCGCAGCGGTCGGGCTGAACGGG
GGGTTCGTGCACACAGCCCAGCTTGGAGCGAACGACCTACACCGAACTGAGATACCTACAGCGTGAGCTA
TGAGAAAGCGCCACGCTTCCCGAAGGGAGAAAGGCGGACAGGTATCCGGTAAGCGGCAGGGTCGGAACAG
GAGAGCGCACGAGGGAGCTTCCAGGGGGAAACGCCTGGTATCTTTATAGTCCTGTCGGGTTTCGCCACCT
CTGACTTGAGCGTCGATTTTTGTGATGCTCGTCAGGGGGGCGGAGCCTATGGAAAAACGCCAGCAACGCG
GCCTTTTTACGGTTCCTGGCCTTTTGCTGGCCTTTTGCTCACATGTTCTTTCCTGCGTTATCCCCTGATT
CTGTGGATAACCGTATTACCGCCTTTGAGTGAGCTGATACCGCTCGCCGCAGCCGAACGACCGAGCGCAG
CGAGTCAGTGAGCGAGGAAGCGGAAGAGCGCCCAATACGCAAACCGCCTCTCCCCGCGCGTTGGCCGATT
CATTAATGCAGCTGGCACGACAGGTTTCCCGACTGGAAAGCGGGCAGTGAGCGCAACGCAATTAATGTGA
GTTAGCTCACTCATTAGGCACCCCAGGCTTTACACTTTATGCTTCCGGCTCGTATGTTGTGTGGAATTGT
GAGCGGATAACAATTTCACACAGGAAACAGCTATGACATGATTACGAATTGTACGTAGGCGTCAGCTACG
ATGTTCCGGGGACTGCTGATCCGGTCAGCAGGTGGAAGAGGGACTGGATTCCAAAGTTCTCAATGCTGCT
TGCTGTTCTTGAATGGGGGGTCGTTGACGACGACATGGCTCGATTGGCGCGACAAGTTGCTGCGATTCTC
ACCAATAAAAAACGCCCGGCGGCAACCGAGCGTTCTGAACAAATCCAGATGGAGTTCTGAGGTCATTACT
GGACCGGATCGGGGATCTGGGCTGAGGGAGCCGACGGCACGCGGCGGCTCACGGCGTGGCACGCGGAACG
TCCGGGCTTGCACCTCACGTCACGTGAGGAGGCAGCGTGGACGGCGTCAGAGAAGGGAGCGGACATATGA
AGCTTGCATGCCTGCAGGTCGACTCTAGAGGATCCCCGGGTACCGAGCTCGAATTCCCCA
[336 nt withheld, positions 4121-4456]
TCGTCGAAGGCACTAGAGGCCTATATGCGGGGATCGACCGCGCGGGTCCCGGACGGGGAAGAGCGGGGAG
CTTTGCCAGAGAGCGACGACTTCCCCTTGCGTTGGTGATTGCCGGTCAGGGCAGCCATCCGCCATCGTCG
CGTAGGGTGTCACACCCCAGGAATCGCGTCACTGAACACAGCAGCCGGTAGGACGACCATGACTGAGTTG
GACACCATCGCAAATCCGTCCGATCCCGCGGTGCAGCGGATCATCGATGTCACCAAGCCGTCGCGATCCA
ACATAAAGACAACGTTGATCGAGGACGTCGAGCCCCTCATGCACAGCATCGCGGCCGGGGTGGAGTTCAT
CGAGGTCTACGGCAGCGACAGCAGTCCTTTTCCATCTGAGTTGCTGGATCTGTGCGGGCGGCAGAACATA
CCGGTCCGCCTCATCGACTCCTCGATCGTCAACCAGTTGTTCAAGGGGGAGCGGAAGGCCAAGACATTCG
GCATCGCCCGCGTCCCTCGCCCGGCCAGGTTCGGCGATATCGCGAGCCGGCGTGGGGACGTCGTCGTTCT
CGACGGGGTGAAGATCGTCGGGAACATCGGCGCGATAGTACGCACGTCGCTCGCGCTCGGAGCGTCGGGG
ATCATCCTGGTCGACAGTGACATCACCAGCATCGCGGACCGGCGTCTCCAAAGGGCCAGCCGAGGTTACG
TCTTCTCCCTTCCCGTCGTTCTCTCCGGTCGCGAGGAGGCCATCGCCTTCATTCGGGACAGCGGTATGCA
GCTGATGACGCTCAAGGCGGATGGCGACATTTCCGTGAAGGAACTCGGGGACAATCCGGATCGGCTGGCC
TTGCTGTTCGGCAGCGAAAAGGGTGGGCCTTCCGACCTGTTCGAGGAGGCGTCTTCCGCCTCGGTTTCCA
TCCCCATGATGAGCCAGACCGAGTCTCTCAACGTTTCCGTTTCCCTCGGAATCGCGCTGCACGAGAGGAT
CGACAGGAATCTCGCGGCCAACCGATAAGCGCCTCTGTTCCTCGGACGCTCGGTTGCTCGACCTCGATTC
GTCAGTGATGATCAACAGGACCCAGAAATGGCACGAGCCCGGGATTGGCCTCCCGGGCTCGCCGCCCCCG
AACCGGCGCAGCATGCCGAGTGAGGACGTTTGCTCTGTGACGAGCGTACGAGAGAACAGCGCGTCGACAC
CACCGCGCCCCGCCGGACCGAAGTGCCACTGCGGCACCCCGATCGTCCACATCCCCGGGAAGCGCCCCAA
AATCTACTGCTCGGACGCCTGCCGAAAGCGCGCAAAGCGTCTCATTGCGGACCAGTCACGCAGCGTAGCA
AGCACGACTACAGCGGGTAATCCGGACGCGGGCTTTAGTAGTAAGGGAAAATCTCCGTCCACTGCAGGTC
AGAGCGCTGTAACTGGAACGGGTTCTACCCCAAACGAGGGTGCCGCGACAGCCGGGCGGGAGGACCCGCG
CGACGAGCGGTTCGCCCGGCGGGACCGGCACCAGACGGTGTCGCTGAACGAGGCGTTCAAGGGCTGCGGG
ACCCGGCTCACTGCCGGGACGGCCGAGCTGATGTGGAAGCCGGGCGAGGCGACGTGGGGCAACACGTGCC
GCTGCAACAACGTCCACACCTGCCCGTGGTGCATGAGCCGCATCCTGGCCGTACGGGGCTCGAACGTGCA
GCTCGCCGCCGACGGTCTCGCGGACGCCGGGTACGGGCTGCACCTTGGCACGAACACGTTGCGCCACTTC
GAGCGCATGGCGTTCGGCACCGTCCGCAAGGGAATGCGGCACGGCCTGGTCGCGGTCTTGCACGACGGCT
GGAAGGGCGCGTACGGCTCGTCCGGCCGCCGCTGGCGCACGATGCGCGACGACTTCGGGATCATCGGCTA
CGAGCGGGCCTTCGAGGACACCTTCGGCTGGGGCTCCGGCTGGCACCTGCACTGGCACACGCTCTGGGTC
ACCCGCGAGGTGCTCGGCCCGGACGCCCAGGCCGCGTTCCGCGACGCACTCGCCGGAGCCTGGGCCGCCG
GGGTCGAATCCGCGGGCGGCTACACCGTCAGCGAGACGTGCGACCGGCCCGGTTGCTCCTGTGAGGGCAA
GGGCCACGGCACCGACGTGCGCCCACTCAACGGCGCGGACGCCGCTGACGGCGATGCGGGCAAGCAGGCC
CGCTACCTCTACAAGGACGGCGACAAGACCAAGGGCGGCGTCGCCAAGATCGGCCTGGAGCTGGCCGGAC
AGAACTTCAAGGCCGGTCGCGGCGACGACCGCATGGGACCGCTCGACCTGGGCGACGCGGCGGCCGCCGA
GCTGCAGCGGCTTCGTCGGCCCGGCCCGTTCGTCGAGAAGTACCGCGAGCGCGAGTTCGGCGTCTTCCAG
GTCCGCAAGCACTACCGGTCGCAGAACCTGAACCGGCTGATCAAGGAACTCGGCATCCAGCAGGACGTCC
GCACCGAGGAGGAGATCACCGACGACACCGAGGGCCTGGTCGCCATCGCGGTCATCCCGGCCTACATCTG
GTACCGATACATCGCCCGCGTCGCCGGACGTCGCCTCGACCTCATCAAGGTCGCCGAGACGTACGGCCTA
CCGGGCGTCCGGCGGCTCGTCGAGTCCTGGGGCCTGGTGTGGGGCAAGGACGTCCTGGACCCGCCCGCCC
CGGAAGCGCCGGCCGCGCCGGGCGACCTTGACGCTGACCAGATGAGGTTCGAGGTCATGTCCGAGGAGGA
AGCTGCTTTCCGCGAGGCGCGCCGGAAGGCCAACGAGGCCCGCACGGAGGAGCTGGCCGCTTCGCTCGAC
CGAGTGCGTCAGCCGAAGAAGGAGGCGATCCGCCCGACGATCAGCCTTCGGAAGCGCCTGAAGCCGAAGC
CGGTCACCGTCGACGTCAAGACTCCCCCGCCCGGCGCCGCGTCGCCCGTGTGCCGCCGCTGCAAGGGCAA
GCTCGCCCCGGTACTCCAGCCCTGGGGCCAGCACCCCGGAGACTGCCTCCGCGTCGACACAGCGGTCGCG
TAGGGCCGCTGAGGGACCGCCATGAGACCGCCACCCCGGACATCCGGGTGGCGGTCTCATGGCGGTCCCG
GCGCGAAAGCCGAGGGTCTGCCTGCCGTGAGGTGGCCGGCGGACCTGGGTTACTGCTGGAATCCCGCGCC
CAGTCCGAGCGTCCGCCGGCGCTTTTCACCTGGCTCCGGGTGCTCGTCGATGAGCACCA
